>Addgene plasmid #90250 | pFlare5GdP | depositor full sequence | sequence record 194275 | pFlare5GdP sequence 5729 bps
TAGTTATTAATAGTAATCAATTACGGGGTCATTAGTTCATAGCCCATATATGGAGTTCCGCGTTACATAA
CTTACGGTAAATGGCCCGCCTGGCTGACCGCCCAACGACCCCCGCCCATTGACGTCAATAATGACGTATG
TTCCCATAGTAACGCCAATAGGGACTTTCCATTGACGTCAATGGGTGGAGTATTTACGGTAAACTGCCCA
CTTGGCAGTACATCAAGTGTATCATATGCCAAGTACGCCCCCTATTGACGTCAATGACGGTAAATGGCCC
GCCTGGCATTATGCCCAGTACATGACCTTATGGGACTTTCCTACTTGGCAGTACATCTACGTATTAGTCA
TCGCTATTACCATGGTGATGCGGTTTTGGCAGTACATCAATGGGCGTGGATAGCGGTTTGACTCACGGGG
ATTTCCAAGTCTCCACCCCATTGACGTCAATGGGAGTTTGTTTTGGCACCAAAATCAACGGGACTTTCCA
AAATGTCGTAACAACTCCGCCCCATTGACGCAAATGGGCGGTAGGCGTGTACGGTGGGAGGTCTATATAA
GCAGAGCTGGTTTAGTGAACCGTCAGATCCGCTAGCGCTACCGGACTCAGATCTACCATTGGTGCACCTG
ACTCCTGAGGAGAAGTCTGCCGTTACTGCCCTGTGGGGCAAGGTGAACGTGGAAGAGTTGGTGGTGAGGC
CCTGGGCCACAGGTAAGTATCAAGGTTACAAGACAGGTTTAAGGAGACCAATAGAAACTGGGCATGTGGA
GACAGAGAAGACTCTTGGGTTTCTGAATTCATTGGATCCACCATGGTGGCTTAGATCCGGGCATGTGGAG
ACAGAGAAGACTGTTGAGTTTGTGATAAGCACTGACTCTCTCTGCCTATTGGTCTATTTTCCCTCCCTCA
GTGGCGGTCGAGGACAAACTCTACGCGGACTTGCCAGTACGCTTCGTGAGCAAGGGCGAGGAGCTGTTCA
CCGGGGTGGTGCCCATCCTGGTCGAGCTGGACGGCGACGTAAACGGCCACAAGTTCAGCGTGTCCGGCGA
GGGCGAGGGCGACGCCACCTACGGCAAGCTGACCCTGAAGTTCATCTGCACCACCGGCAAGCTGCCCGTG
CCCTGGCCCACCCTCGTGACCACCCTGACCTACGGCGTGCAGTGCTTTAGCCGCTACCCCGACCACCTGA
AGCAGCACGACTTCTTCAAGAGTGCAATGCCCGAAGGCTACGTCCAGGAGCGCACCATCTTCTTCAAGGA
CGACGGCAACTACAAGACCCGCGCCGAGGTGAAGTTCGAGGGCGACACCCTGGTGAACCGCATCGAGCTG
AAGGGCATCGACTTCAAGGAGGACGGCAACATCCTGGGGCACAAGCTGGAGTACAACTACAACAGCCACA
ACGTCTATATCACCGCCGACAAGCAGAAGAACGGCATCAAGGTGAACTTCAAGATCCGCCACAACATCGA
GGACGGCAGCGTGCAGCTCGCCGACCACTACCAGCAGAACACCCCCATCGGCGACGGCCCCGTGCTGCTG
CCCGACAACCACTACCTGAGCACCCAGTCCGCCCTGAGCAAAGACCCCAACGAGAAGCGCGATCATATGG
TCCTGCTGGAGTTCGTGACCGCCGCCGGGATCACTCTCGGCACCGACGAGCTGTACAAGTAACCGGTCGC
CACCATGGTGAGCAAGGGCGAGGAGAATAACATGGCCATCATCAAGGAGTTCATGCGCTTCAAGGTGCGC
ATGGAGGGCTCCGTGAACGGCCACGAGTTCGAGATCGAGGGCGAGGGCGAGGGCCGCCCCTACGAGGGCA
CCCAGACCGCCAAGCTGAAGGTGACCAAGGGTGGCCCCCTGCCCTTCGCCTGGGACATCCTAACCCCCAA
CTTCACCTACGGCTCCAAGGCCTACGTGAAGCACCCCGCCGACATCCCCGACTACTTGAAGCTGTCCTTC
CCCGAGGGCTTCAAGTGGGAGCGCGTGATGAACTTCGAGGACGGCGGCGTGGTGACCGTGACCCAGGACT
CCTCCCTGCAGGACGGCGAGTTCATCTACAAGGTGAAGCTGCGCGGCACCAACTTCCCCTCCGACGGCCC
CGTAATGCAGAAGAAGACCATGGGCTGGGAGGCCTCCTCCGAGCGGATGTACCCCGAGGACGGCGCCCTG
AAGGGCGAGATCAAGATGAGGCTGAAGCTGAAGGACGGCGGCCACTACGACGCTGAGGTCAAGACCACCT
ACAAGGCCAAGAAGCCCGTGCAGCTGCCCGGCGCCTACATCGTCGGCATCAAGTTGGACATCACCTCCCA
CAACGAGGACTACACCATCGTGGAACTGTACGAACGCGCCGAGGGCCGCCACTCCACCGGCGGCATGGAC
GAGCTGTATAAGTAAGCGGCCGCGACTCTAGATCATAATCAGCCATACCACATTTGTAGAGGTTTTACTT
GCTTTAAAAAACCTCCCACACCTCCCCCTGAACCTGAAACATAAAATGAATGCAATTGTTGTTGTTAACT
TGTTTATTGCAGCTTATAATGGTTACAAATAAAGCAATAGCATCACAAATTTCACAAATAAAGCATTTTT
TTCACTGCATTCTAGTTGTGGTTTGTCCAAACTCATCAATGTATCTTAAGGCGTAAATTGTAAGCGTTAA
TATTTTGTTAAAATTCGCGTTAAATTTTTGTTAAATCAGCTCATTTTTTAACCAATAGGCCGAAATCGGC
AAAATCCCTTATAAATCAAAAGAATAGACCGAGATAGGGT
[37 nt withheld, positions 2771-2807]
AAAGAACGTGGACTCCAACGTCAAAGG
[49 nt withheld, positions 2835-2883]
T
[91 nt withheld, positions 2885-2975]
G
[124 nt withheld, positions 2977-3100]
CAGGTGGCACTTTTCGGGGAAATGTGCGCGGAACCCCTATTTGTTTATTTTTCTAAATACATTCAAATAT
GTATCCGCTCATGAGACAATAACCCTGATAAATGCTTCAATAATATTGAAAAAGGAAGAGTCCTGAGGCG
GAAAGAACCAGCTGTGGAATGTGTGTCAGTTAGGGTGTGGAAAGTCCCCAGGCTCCCCAGCAGGCAGAAG
TATGCAAAGCATGCATCTCAATTAGTCAGCAACCAGGTGTGGAAAGTCCCCAGGCTCCCCAGCAGGCAGA
AGTATGCAAAGCATGCATCTCAATTAGTCAGCAACCATAGTCCCGCCCCTAACTCCGCCCATCCCGCCCC
TAACTCCGCCCAGTTCCGCCCATTCTCCGCCCCATGGCTGACTAATTTTTTTTATTTATGCAGAGGCCGA
GGCCGCCTCGGCCTCTGAGCTATTCCAGAAGTAGTGAGGAGGCTTTTTTGGAGGCCTAGGCTTTTGCAAA
GATCGATCAAGAGACAGGATGAGGATCGTTTCGCATGATTGAACAAGATGGATTGCACGCAGGTTCTCCG
GCCGCTTGGGTGGAGAGGCTATTCGGCTATGACTGGGCACAACAGACAATCGGCTGCTCTGATGCCGCCG
TGTTCCGGCTGTCAGCGCAGGGGCGCCCGGTTCTTTTTGTCAAGACCGACCTGTCCGGTGCCCTGAATGA
ACTGCAAGACGAGGCAGCGCGGCTATCGTGGCTGGCCACGACGGGCGTTCCTTGCGCAGCTGTGCTCGAC
GTTGTCACTGAAGCGGGAAGGGACTGGCTGCTATTGGGCGAAGTGCCGGGGCAGGATCTCCTGTCATCTC
ACCTTGCTCCTGCCGAGAAAGTATCCATCATGGCTGATGCAATGCGGCGGCTGCATACGCTTGATCCGGC
TACCTGCCCATTCGACCACCAAGCGAAACATCGCATCGAGCGAGCACGTACTCGGATGGAAGCCGGTCTT
GTCGATCAGGATGATCTGGACGAAGAGCATCAGGGGCTCGCGCCAGCCGAACTGTTCGCCAGGCTCAAGG
CGAGCATGCCCGACGGCGAGGATCTCGTCGTGACCCATGGCGATGCCTGCTTGCCGAATATCATGGTGGA
AAATGGCCGCTTTTCTGGATTCATCGACTGTGGCCGGCTGGGTGTGGCGGACCGCTATCAGGACATAGCG
TTGGCTACCCGTGATATTGCTGAAGAGCTTGGCGGCGAATGGGCTGACCGCTTCCTCGTGCTTTACGGTA
TCGCCGCTCCCGATTCGCAGCGCATCGCCTTCTATCGCCTTCTTGACGAGTTCTTCTGAGCGGGACTCTG
GGGTTCGAAATGACCGACCAAGCGACGCCCAACCTGCCATCACGAGATTTCGATTCCACCGCCGCCTTCT
ATGAAAGGTTGGGCTTCGGAATCGTTTTCCGGGACGCCGGCTGGATGATCCTCCAGCGCGGGGATCTCAT
GCTGGAGTTCTTCGCCCACCCTAGGGGGAGGCTAACTGAAACACGGAAGGAGACAATACCGGAAGGAACC
CGCGCTATGACGGCAATAAAAAGACAGAATAAAACGCACGGTGTTGGGTCGTTTGTTCATAAACGCGGGG
TTCGGTCCCAGGGCTGGCACTCTGTCGATACCCCACCGAGACCCCATTGGGGCCAATACGCCCGCGTTTC
TTCCTTTTCCCCACCCCACCCCCCAAGTTCGGGTGAAGGCCCAGGGCTCGCAGCCAACGTCGGGGCGGCA
GGCCCTGCCATAGCCTCAGGTTACTCATATATACTTTAGATTGATTTAAAACTTCATTTTTAATTTAAAA
GGATCTAGGTGAAGATCCTTTTTGATAATCTCATGACCAAAATCCCTTAACGTGAGTTTTCGTTCCACTG
AGCGTCAGACCCCGTAGAAAAGATCAAAGGATCTTCTTGAGATCCTTTTTTTCTGCGCGTAATCTGCTGC
TTGCAAACAAAAAAACCACCGCTACCAGCGGTGGTTTGTTTGCCGGATCAAGAGCTACCAACTCTTTTTC
CGAAGGTAACTGGCTTCAGCAGAGCGCAGATACCAAATACTGTCCTTCTAGTGTAGCCGTAGTTAGGCCA
CCACTTCAAGAACTCTGTAGCACCGCCTACATACCTCGCTCTGCTAATCCTGTTACCAGTGGCTGCTGCC
AGTGGCGATAAGTCGTGTCTTACCGGGTTGGACTCAAGACGATAGTTACCGGATAAGGCGCAGCGGTCGG
GCTGAACGGGGGGTTCGTGCACACAGCCCAGCTTGGAGCGAACGACCTACACCGAACTGAGATACCTACA
GCGTGAGCTATGAGAAAGCGCCACGCTTCCCGAAGGGAGAAAGGCGGACAGGTATCCGGTAAGCGGCAGG
GTCGGAACAGGAGAGCGCACGAGGGAGCTTCCAGGGGGAAACGCCTGGTATCTTTATAGTCCTGTCGGGT
TTCGCCACCTCTGACTTGAGCGTCGATTTTTGTGATGCTCGTCAGGGGGGCGGAGCCTATGGAAAAACGC
CAGCAACGCGGCCTTTTTACGGTTCCTGGCCTTTTGCTGGCCTTTTGCTCACATGTTCTTTCCTGCGTTA
TCCCCTGATTCTGTGGATAACCGTATTACCGCCATGCAT
Features (pLannotate 1.2.2; 17 found; start..end, strand, type, name):
     61..364     +  enhancer       CMV enhancer: human cytomegalovirus immediate early enhancer
    365..568     +  promoter       CMV promoter: human cytomegalovirus (CMV) immediate early promoter
    591..614     +  misc_feature   MCS (fragment): multiple cloning site
    622..720     +  CDS            HBB (fragment): HBB_MELME - Experimental evidence at protein level: Swiss-Prot protein existence level 1. Involved in oxygen transport from the lung to the various peripheral tissues. From Meles meles (Eurasian badger).
    713..796     +  intron         chimeric intron (fragment): chimera between introns from human β-globin and immunoglobulin heavy chain genes
    956..1672    +  CDS            EGFP: the original enhanced GFP (Yang et al., 1996) mammalian codon-optimized
   1685..2392    +  CDS            mStrawberry: mStrawberry is a basic (constitutively fluorescent) red fluorescent protein published in 2004, derived from Discosoma sp.. It is reported to be a somewhat slowly-maturing monomer with low acid sensitivity.
   2411..2494    +  CDS            large T antigen (fragment): large T antigen from SV40 (simian virus 40)
   2517..2638    +  polyA_signal   SV40 poly(A) signal: SV40 polyadenylation signal
   2672..3100    -  rep_origin     f1 ori (sequence partly withheld): f1 bacteriophage origin of replication; arrow indicates direction of (+) strand synthesis
   3127..3231    +  promoter       AmpR promoter: bla
   3233..3590    +  promoter       SV40 promoter: SV40 enhancer and early promoter
   3625..4419    +  CDS            NeoR/KanR: aminoglycoside phosphotransferase from Tn5; aph(3')-II (or nptII); confers resistance to neomycin, kanamycin, and G418 (Geneticin®)
   4440..4592    +  CDS            ble (fragment): BLE_KLEPN - Experimental evidence at protein level: Swiss-Prot protein existence level 1. Binding protein with a strong affinity to the bleomycin family of antibiotics. Binds to CL990; an antimitotic-antibiotic compound. From Klebsiella pneumoniae.
   4651..4698    +  polyA_signal   HSV TK poly(A) signal: herpes simplex virus thymidine kinase polyadenylation signal (Cole and Stacy, 1985)
   4789..4805    -  polyA_signal   bGH poly(A) signal (fragment): bovine growth hormone polyadenylation signal
   5027..5615    +  rep_origin     ori: high-copy-number ColE1/pMB1/pBR322/pUC origin of replication
