>Addgene plasmid #90250 | pFlare5GdP | addgene full sequence | sequence record 273099 | Addgene NGS Result
TGCATTAGTTATTAATAGTAATCAATTACGGGGTCATTAGTTCATAGCCCATATATGGAGTTCCGCGTTA
CATAACTTACGGTAAATGGCCCGCCTGGCTGACCGCCCAACGACCCCCGCCCATTGACGTCAATAATGAC
GTATGTTCCCATAGTAACGCCAATAGGGACTTTCCATTGACGTCAATGGGTGGAGTATTTACGGTAAACT
GCCCACTTGGCAGTACATCAAGTGTATCATATGCCAAGTACGCCCCCTATTGACGTCAATGACGGTAAAT
GGCCCGCCTGGCATTATGCCCAGTACATGACCTTATGGGACTTTCCTACTTGGCAGTACATCTACGTATT
AGTCATCGCTATTACCATGGTGATGCGGTTTTGGCAGTACATCAATGGGCGTGGATAGCGGTTTGACTCA
CGGGGATTTCCAAGTCTCCACCCCATTGACGTCAATGGGAGTTTGTTTTGGCACCAAAATCAACGGGACT
TTCCAAAATGTCGTAACAACTCCGCCCCATTGACGCAAATGGGCGGTAGGCGTGTACGGTGGGAGGTCTA
TATAAGCAGAGCTGGTTTAGTGAACCGTCAGATCCGCTAGCGCTACCGGACTCAGATCTACCATTGGTGC
ACCTGACTCCTGAGGAGAAGTCTGCCGTTACTGCCCTGTGGGGCAAGGTGAACGTGGAAGAGTTGGTGGT
GAGGCCCTGGGCCACAGGTAAGTATCAAGGTTACAAGACAGGTTTAAGGAGACCAATAGAAACTGGGCAT
GTGGAGACAGAGAAGACTCTTGGGTTTCTGAATTCATTGGATCTACCATTGGTGCACCTGACTCCTGAGG
AGAAGTCTGCCGTTACTGCCCTGTGGGGCAAGGTGAACGTGGAAGAGTTGGTGGTGAGGCCCTGGGCCAC
AGGTAAGTATCAAGGTTACAAGACAGGTTTAAGGAGACCAATAGAAACTGGGCATGTGGAGACAGAGAAG
ACTCTTGGGTTTCTGAATTCATTGGATCCACCATGGTGGCTTAGATCCGGGCATGTGGAGACAGAGAAGA
CTGTTGAGTTTGTGATAAGCACTGACTCTCTCTGCCTATTGGTCTATTTTCCCTCCCTCAGTGGCGGTCG
AGGACAAACTCTACGCGGACTTGCCAGTACGCTTCGTGAGCAAGGGCGAGGAGCTGTTCACCGGGGTGGT
GCCCATCCTGGTCGAGCTGGACGGCGACGTAAACGGCCACAAGTTCAGCGTGTCCGGCGAGGGCGAGGGC
GACGCCACCTACGGCAAGCTGACCCTGAAGTTCATCTGCACCACCGGCAAGCTGCCCGTGCCCTGGCCCA
CCCTCGTGACCACCCTGACCTACGGCGTGCAGTGCTTTAGCCGCTACCCCGACCACCTGAAGCAGCACGA
CTTCTTCAAGAGTGCAATGCCCGAAGGCTACGTCCAGGAGCGCACCATCTTCTTCAAGGACGACGGCAAC
TACAAGACCCGCGCCGAGGTGAAGTTCGAGGGCGACACCCTGGTGAACCGCATCGAGCTGAAGGGCATCG
ACTTCAAGGAGGACGGCAACATCCTGGGGCACAAGCTGGAGTACAACTACAACAGCCACAACGTCTATAT
CACCGCCGACAAGCAGAAGAACGGCATCAAGGTGAACTTCAAGATCCGCCACAACATCGAGGACGGCAGC
GTGCAGCTCGCCGACCACTACCAGCAGAACACCCCCATCGGCGACGGCCCCGTGCTGCTGCCCGACAACC
ACTACCTGAGCACCCAGTCCGCCCTGAGCAAAGACCCCAACGAGAAGCGCGATCATATGGTCCTGCTGGA
GTTCGTGACCGCCGCCGGGATCACTCTCGGCACCGACGAGCTGTACAAGTAACCGGTCGCCACCATGGTG
AGCAAGGGCGAGGAGAATAACATGGCCATCATCAAGGAGTTCATGCGCTTCAAGGTGCGCATGGAGGGCT
CCGTGAACGGCCACGAGTTCGAGATCGAGGGCGAGGGCGAGGGCCGCCCCTACGAGGGCACCCAGACCGC
CAAGCTGAAGGTGACCAAGGGTGGCCCCCTGCCCTTCGCCTGGGACATCCTAACCCCCAACTTCACCTAC
GGCTCCAAGGCCTACGTGAAGCACCCCGCCGACATCCCCGACTACTTGAAGCTGTCCTTCCCCGAGGGCT
TCAAGTGGGAGCGCGTGATGAACTTCGAGGACGGCGGCGTGGTGACCGTGACCCAGGACTCCTCCCTGCA
GGACGGCGAGTTCATCTACAAGGTGAAGCTGCGCGGCACCAACTTCCCCTCCGACGGCCCCGTAATGCAG
AAGAAGACCATGGGCTGGGAGGCCTCCTCCGAGCGGATGTACCCCGAGGACGGCGCCCTGAAGGGCGAGA
TCAAGATGAGGCTGAAGCTGAAGGACGGCGGCCACTACGACGCTGAGGTCAAGACCACCTACAAGGCCAA
GAAGCCCGTGCAGCTGCCCGGCGCCTACATCGTCGGCATCAAGTTGGACATCACCTCCCACAACGAGGAC
TACACCATCGTGGAACTGTACGAACGCGCCGAGGGCCGCCACTCCACCGGCGGCATGGACGAGCTGTATA
AGTAAGCGGCCGCGACTCTAGATCATAATCAGCCATACCACATTTGTAGAGGTTTTACTTGCTTTAAAAA
ACCTCCCACACCTCCCCCTGAACCTGAAACATAAAATGAATGCAATTGTTGTTGTTAACTTGTTTATTGC
AGCTTATAATGGTTACAAATAAAGCAATAGCATCACAAATTTCACAAATAAAGCATTTTTTTCACTGCAT
TCTAGTTGTGGTTTGTCCAAACTCATCAATGTATCTTAAGGCGTAAATTGTAAGCGTTAATATTTTGTTA
AAATTCGCGTTAAATTTTTGTTAAATCAGCTCATTTTTTAACCAATAGGCCGAAATCGGCAAAATCCCTT
ATAAATCAAAAGAATAGACCGAGATAGGGT
[37 nt withheld, positions 2971-3007]
AAAGAACGTGGACTCCAACGTCAAAGG
[49 nt withheld, positions 3035-3083]
T
[91 nt withheld, positions 3085-3175]
G
[124 nt withheld, positions 3177-3300]
CAGGTGGCACTTTTCGGGGAAATGTGCGCGGAACCCCTATTTGTTTATTTTTCTAAATACATTCAAATAT
GTATCCGCTCATGAGACAATAACCCTGATAAATGCTTCAATAATATTGAAAAAGGAAGAGTCCTGAGGCG
GAAAGAACCAGCTGTGGAATGTGTGTCAGTTAGGGTGTGGAAAGTCCCCAGGCTCCCCAGCAGGCAGAAG
TATGCAAAGCATGCATCTCAATTAGTCAGCAACCAGGTGTGGAAAGTCCCCAGGCTCCCCAGCAGGCAGA
AGTATGCAAAGCATGCATCTCAATTAGTCAGCAACCATAGTCCCGCCCCTAACTCCGCCCATCCCGCCCC
TAACTCCGCCCAGTTCCGCCCATTCTCCGCCCCATGGCTGACTAATTTTTTTTATTTATGCAGAGGCCGA
GGCCGCCTCGGCCTCTGAGCTATTCCAGAAGTAGTGAGGAGGCTTTTTTGGAGGCCTAGGCTTTTGCAAA
GATCGATCAAGAGACAGGATGAGGATCGTTTCGCATGATTGAACAAGATGGATTGCACGCAGGTTCTCCG
GCCGCTTGGGTGGAGAGGCTATTCGGCTATGACTGGGCACAACAGACAATCGGCTGCTCTGATGCCGCCG
TGTTCCGGCTGTCAGCGCAGGGGCGCCCGGTTCTTTTTGTCAAGACCGACCTGTCCGGTGCCCTGAATGA
ACTGCAAGACGAGGCAGCGCGGCTATCGTGGCTGGCCACGACGGGCGTTCCTTGCGCAGCTGTGCTCGAC
GTTGTCACTGAAGCGGGAAGGGACTGGCTGCTATTGGGCGAAGTGCCGGGGCAGGATCTCCTGTCATCTC
ACCTTGCTCCTGCCGAGAAAGTATCCATCATGGCTGATGCAATGCGGCGGCTGCATACGCTTGATCCGGC
TACCTGCCCATTCGACCACCAAGCGAAACATCGCATCGAGCGAGCACGTACTCGGATGGAAGCCGGTCTT
GTCGATCAGGATGATCTGGACGAAGAGCATCAGGGGCTCGCGCCAGCCGAACTGTTCGCCAGGCTCAAGG
CGAGCATGCCCGACGGCGAGGATCTCGTCGTGACCCATGGCGATGCCTGCTTGCCGAATATCATGGTGGA
AAATGGCCGCTTTTCTGGATTCATCGACTGTGGCCGGCTGGGTGTGGCGGACCGCTATCAGGACATAGCG
TTGGCTACCCGTGATATTGCTGAAGAGCTTGGCGGCGAATGGGCTGACCGCTTCCTCGTGCTTTACGGTA
TCGCCGCTCCCGATTCGCAGCGCATCGCCTTCTATCGCCTTCTTGACGAGTTCTTCTGAGCGGGACTCTG
GGGTTCGAAATGACCGACCAAGCGACGCCCAACCTGCCATCACGAGATTTCGATTCCACCGCCGCCTTCT
ATGAAAGGTTGGGCTTCGGAATCGTTTTCCGGGACGCCGGCTGGATGATCCTCCAGCGCGGGGATCTCAT
GCTGGAGTTCTTCGCCCACCCTAGGGGGAGGCTAACTGAAACACGGAAGGAGACAATACCGGAAGGAACC
CGCGCTATGACGGCAATAAAAAGACAGAATAAAACGCACGGTGTTGGGTCGTTTGTTCATAAACGCGGGG
TTCGGTCCCAGGGCTGGCACTCTGTCGATACCCCACCGAGACCCCATTGGGGCCAATACGCCCGCGTTTC
TTCCTTTTCCCCACCCCACCCCCCAAGTTCGGGTGAAGGCCCAGGGCTCGCAGCCAACGTCGGGGCGGCA
GGCCCTGCCATAGCCTCAGGTTACTCATATATACTTTAGATTGATTTAAAACTTCATTTTTAATTTAAAA
GGATCTAGGTGAAGATCCTTTTTGATAATCTCATGACCAAAATCCCTTAACGTGAGTTTTCGTTCCACTG
AGCGTCAGACCCCGTAGAAAAGATCAAAGGATCTTCTTGAGATCCTTTTTTTCTGCGCGTAATCTGCTGC
TTGCAAACAAAAAAACCACCGCTACCAGCGGTGGTTTGTTTGCCGGATCAAGAGCTACCAACTCTTTTTC
CGAAGGTAACTGGCTTCAGCAGAGCGCAGATACCAAATACTGTTCTTCTAGTGTAGCCGTAGTTAGGCCA
CCACTTCAAGAACTCTGTAGCACCGCCTACATACCTCGCTCTGCTAATCCTGTTACCAGTGGCTGCTGCC
AGTGGCGATAAGTCGTGTCTTACCGGGTTGGACTCAAGACGATAGTTACCGGATAAGGCGCAGCGGTCGG
GCTGAACGGGGGGTTCGTGCACACAGCCCAGCTTGGAGCGAACGACCTACACCGAACTGAGATACCTACA
GCGTGAGCTATGAGAAAGCGCCACGCTTCCCGAAGGGAGAAAGGCGGACAGGTATCCGGTAAGCGGCAGG
GTCGGAACAGGAGAGCGCACGAGGGAGCTTCCAGGGGGAAACGCCTGGTATCTTTATAGTCCTGTCGGGT
TTCGCCACCTCTGACTTGAGCGTCGATTTTTGTGATGCTCGTCAGGGGGGCGGAGCCTATGGAAAAACGC
CAGCAACGCGGCCTTTTTACGGTTCCTGGCCTTTTGCTGGCCTTTTGCTCACATGTTCTTTCCTGCGTTA
TCCCCTGATTCTGTGGATAACCGTATTACCGCCA
Features (pLannotate 1.2.2; 18 found; start..end, strand, type, name):
     66..369     +  enhancer       CMV enhancer: human cytomegalovirus immediate early enhancer
    370..573     +  promoter       CMV promoter: human cytomegalovirus (CMV) immediate early promoter
    596..619     +  misc_feature   MCS (fragment): multiple cloning site
    718..801     +  intron         chimeric intron (fragment): chimera between introns from human β-globin and immunoglobulin heavy chain genes
    822..920     +  CDS            HBB (fragment): HBB_MELME - Experimental evidence at protein level: Swiss-Prot protein existence level 1. Involved in oxygen transport from the lung to the various peripheral tissues. From Meles meles (Eurasian badger).
    913..996     +  intron         chimeric intron (fragment): chimera between introns from human β-globin and immunoglobulin heavy chain genes
   1156..1872    +  CDS            EGFP: the original enhanced GFP (Yang et al., 1996) mammalian codon-optimized
   1885..2592    +  CDS            mStrawberry: mStrawberry is a basic (constitutively fluorescent) red fluorescent protein published in 2004, derived from Discosoma sp.. It is reported to be a somewhat slowly-maturing monomer with low acid sensitivity.
   2611..2694    +  CDS            large T antigen (fragment): large T antigen from SV40 (simian virus 40)
   2717..2838    +  polyA_signal   SV40 poly(A) signal: SV40 polyadenylation signal
   2872..3300    -  rep_origin     f1 ori (sequence partly withheld): f1 bacteriophage origin of replication; arrow indicates direction of (+) strand synthesis
   3327..3431    +  promoter       AmpR promoter: bla
   3433..3790    +  promoter       SV40 promoter: SV40 enhancer and early promoter
   3825..4619    +  CDS            NeoR/KanR: aminoglycoside phosphotransferase from Tn5; aph(3')-II (or nptII); confers resistance to neomycin, kanamycin, and G418 (Geneticin®)
   4640..4792    +  CDS            ble (fragment): BLE_KLEPN - Experimental evidence at protein level: Swiss-Prot protein existence level 1. Binding protein with a strong affinity to the bleomycin family of antibiotics. Binds to CL990; an antimitotic-antibiotic compound. From Klebsiella pneumoniae.
   4851..4898    +  polyA_signal   HSV TK poly(A) signal: herpes simplex virus thymidine kinase polyadenylation signal (Cole and Stacy, 1985)
   4989..5005    -  polyA_signal   bGH poly(A) signal (fragment): bovine growth hormone polyadenylation signal
   5227..5815    +  rep_origin     ori: high-copy-number ColE1/pMB1/pBR322/pUC origin of replication
