[The description below was written by a language model from this plasmid's Addgene catalogue record and pLannotate feature annotations shown in this document.]
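Description:
pFlare5GdP is an empty-backbone mammalian expression plasmid designed as a dual-fluorescence minigene reporter for studying alternative splicing. It is propagated in E. coli from a high-copy ColE1/pUC-type origin and also carries an f1 phage origin. A single Tn5 NeoR/KanR gene serves both hosts. The bacterial bla (AmpR) promoter drives it for kanamycin selection, and the adjacent SV40 enhancer/early promoter, with an HSV TK polyadenylation signal, drives it for G418 selection of transfected mammalian cells. Short ble and bGH poly(A) fragments flanking this region appear to be cloning remnants.

The reporter unit is driven by the CMV immediate-early enhancer and promoter. Downstream of a residual multiple cloning site lie a β-globin-like exon fragment and β-globin/immunoglobulin chimeric intron fragments, which provide the constitutive exon–intron scaffold of the minigene. These are followed by EGFP and then an mStrawberry-like red fluorescent protein coding sequence, a short SV40 large T antigen fragment and the SV40 poly(A) signal. No test exon is present, since the record lists no insert. Users are expected to clone an alternative exon with its flanking intronic sequence into the scaffold, so that the balance of green and red fluorescence reports exon inclusion versus skipping. The record does not spell out how each splicing outcome maps to each colour. The associated work used this type of reporter for high-throughput screening for splicing regulators.

The two sequence records differ by about 200 nt. The repository's sequencing result (5,924 nt) shows an additional chimeric intron fragment upstream of the globin exon that is not annotated in the depositor's 5,729 nt sequence. Otherwise the two records have the same feature order.
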