Addgene plasmid #90250: pFlare5GdP
Purpose: (Empty Backbone) Minigene reporter for alternative splicing analysis
Depositing lab: Douglas Black. Depositing organization: University of California, Los Angeles (UCLA). Publication: A broadly applicable high-throughput screening strategy identifies new regulators of Dlg4 (Psd-95) alternative splicing. Zheng S, Damoiseaux R, Chen L, Black DL. Genome Res. 2013 Jun;23(6):998-1007. doi: 10.1101/gr.147546.112. Epub 2013 May 1. PubMed 23636947.
Backbone
  Vector backbone: pFlare5GdP
  Vector type: Mammalian Expression
  Selectable markers: Neomycin (select with G418)
Growth in bacteria
  Bacterial resistance: Kanamycin, 50 μg/mL
  Growth temperature: 37°C
  Growth strain: DH5alpha
  Copy number: Unknown
Gene/Insert
  Gene/Insert name: NA
  Promoter: CMV
  Cloning method: Unknown
  Sequencing primers: 5′ CAGATCTACCATTGGTGCACCTGA
Terms and licenses: Academic/Nonprofit Terms; Industry Terms: Not Available to Industry
How to cite: pFlare5GdP was a gift from Douglas Black (Addgene plasmid # 90250 ; http://n2t.net/addgene:90250 ; RRID:Addgene_90250)
